Addgene plasmid #175133: pLV Cnep1r1-V5
Purpose: Lentiviral expression of mouse Cnep1r1-V5
Depositing lab: Larry Gerace. Depositing organization: Scripps California (The Scripps Research Institute).
Backbone
  Vector backbone: pLV-EF1a-IRES-Puro
  Backbone manufacturer: Tobias Meyer (Addgene plasmid # 85132)
  Vector type: Mammalian Expression, Lentiviral
Growth in bacteria
  Bacterial resistance: Ampicillin, 100 μg/mL
  Growth temperature: 30°C
  Growth strain: NEB Stable
  Copy number: High Copy
Gene/Insert
  Gene/Insert name: Cnep1r1 (alt name: Tmem188)
  Species: M. musculus (mouse)
  Entrez Gene: Cnep1r1 (a.k.a. 5033428A16Rik, NEP1-R1, Tmem188)
  Tag / fusion protein: V5 (C terminal on insert)
  Cloning method: Gibson Cloning
Terms and licenses: Academic/Nonprofit Terms; Industry Terms: Not Available to Industry
How to cite: pLV Cnep1r1-V5 was a gift from Larry Gerace (Addgene plasmid # 175133 ; http://n2t.net/addgene:175133 ; RRID:Addgene_175133)
