[The description below was written by a language model from this plasmid's Addgene catalogue record and pLannotate feature annotations shown in this document.]
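Description:
pLV Cnep1r1-V5 is an HIV-1-derived lentiviral transfer plasmid for mammalian expression, built by Gibson cloning into the pLV-EF1a-IRES-Puro backbone. It is propagated in E. coli through a high-copy ColE1/pUC-type origin and selected with ampicillin via the β-lactamase gene. Remnants of a lac promoter/operator region and an SV40 polyadenylation signal also lie in the bacterial backbone. The viral portion is flanked by two LTRs, both annotated as truncated, with nef-derived sequence next to each. It carries the standard cis-acting elements for vector production and transduction. These are the Ψ packaging signal running into a gag fragment, the Rev response element for nuclear export of the unspliced genomic RNA, and the cPPT/CTS, which aids nuclear import of the reverse-transcribed genome. No packaging or envelope genes are annotated, so those functions must be supplied in trans.

The payload is a single bicistronic cassette driven by the human EF-1α core promoter with its intron A. The first cistron is mouse Cnep1r1 (also called Tmem188 or NEP1-R1) with a C-terminal V5 epitope tag. The annotation tool matched this coding region to the human orthologue, whereas the catalogue entry gives the species as mouse. An EMCV IRES then allows translation of puromycin N-acetyltransferase from the same transcript, so puromycin selection enriches for cells that express the tagged protein. A WPRE downstream enhances transcript stability and expression.

CNEP1R1 is the regulatory partner of the phosphatase CTDNEP1; the complex dephosphorylates lipin phosphatidate phosphatases and may influence nuclear envelope and ER membrane lipid composition. The construct is intended for stable or transient expression of V5-tagged Cnep1r1, with the tag available for detection or pulldown.
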