Features (pLannotate 1.2.2; 24 found; start..end, strand, type, name):
    377..634     +  LTR            5' LTR (truncated): truncated 5' long terminal repeat (LTR) from HIV-1
    681..806     +  misc_feature   HIV-1 Ψ: packaging signal of human immunodeficiency virus type 1
    790..1128    +  CDS            HIV-1 gag (fragment): gag protein from human immunodeficiency virus 1; gag
   1303..1536    +  misc_feature   RRE: The Rev response element (RRE) of HIV-1 allows for Rev-dependent mRNA export from the nucleus to the cytoplasm.
   1913..2013    +  CDS            Rev (fragment): human immunodeficiency virus 1 (HIV-1) Rev protein; rev; enhances nuclear export of unspliced and incompletely spliced viral mRNAs
   2028..2143    +  misc_feature   cPPT/CTS: central polypurine tract and central termination sequence of HIV-1 (lacking the first T)
   2221..2432    +  promoter       EF-1α core promoter: core promoter for human elongation factor EF-1α
   2433..3371    +  intron         EF-1α intron A: intron upstream of the start codon of human EF-1α
   3408..3743    +  CDS            CNEP1R1 (fragment): NEPR1_HUMAN - Also known as C16orf69, TMEM188. Experimental evidence at protein level: Swiss-Prot protein existence level 1. Forms with the serine/threonine protein phosphatase CTDNEP1 an active complex which dephosphorylates and may activate LPIN1 and LPIN2. LPIN1 and LPIN2 are phosphatidate phosphatases that catalyze the conversion of phosphatidic acid to diacylglycerol and control the metabolism of fatty acids at different levels. May indirectly modulate the lipid composition of nuclear and/or endoplasmic reticulum membranes and be required for proper nuclear membrane morphology and/or dyna
   3834..3875    +  CDS            V5 tag: epitope tag from simian virus 5
   4000..4561    +  misc_feature   IRES: internal ribosome entry site (IRES) of the encephalomyocarditis virus (EMCV)
   4564..5163    +  CDS            PuroR: puromycin N-acetyltransferase; pac from Streptomyces alboniger; confers resistance to puromycin
   5187..5775    +  misc_feature   WPRE: woodchuck hepatitis virus posttranscriptional regulatory element
   5792..6310    +  CDS            nef (fragment): NEF_HV1BR - Experimental evidence at protein level: Swiss-Prot protein existence level 1. Extracellular Nef protein targets CD4(+) T-lymphocytes for apoptosis by interacting with CXCR4 surface receptors (PubMed:14990729). From Human immunodeficiency virus type 1 group M subtype B (isolate BRU/LAI) (HIV-1).
   6358..6615    +  LTR            5' LTR (truncated): truncated 5' long terminal repeat (LTR) from HIV-1
   6767..6783    -  protein_bind   lac operator: The lac repressor binds to the lac operator to inhibit transcription in E. coli. This inhibition can be relieved by adding lactose or isopropyl-β-D-thiogalactopyranoside (IPTG). lac repressor encoded by lacI
   6791..6821    -  promoter       lac promoter: promoter for the E. coli lac operon
   6836..6857    -  protein_bind   CAP binding site: CAP binding activates transcription in the presence of cAMP. E. coli catabolite activator protein
   6870..6962    -  CDS            lacI (fragment): lac repressor; lacI; The lac repressor binds to the lac operator to inhibit transcription in E. coli. This inhibition can be relieved by adding lactose or isopropyl-β-D-thiogalactopyranoside (IPTG).
   7145..7733    -  rep_origin     ori: high-copy-number ColE1/pMB1/pBR322/pUC origin of replication
   7904..8764    -  CDS            AmpR: β-lactamase; bla; confers resistance to ampicillin, carbenicillin, and related antibiotics
   8765..8869    -  promoter       AmpR promoter: bla
   8917..9051    +  polyA_signal   SV40 poly(A) signal: SV40 polyadenylation signal
   9218..329     +  CDS            nef (fragment) (across the origin): NEF_HV1BR - Experimental evidence at protein level: Swiss-Prot protein existence level 1. Extracellular Nef protein targets CD4(+) T-lymphocytes for apoptosis by interacting with CXCR4 surface receptors (PubMed:14990729). From Human immunodeficiency virus type 1 group M subtype B (isolate BRU/LAI) (HIV-1).
>Addgene plasmid #175133 | pLV Cnep1r1-V5 | addgene full sequence | sequence record 352020 | Addgene NGS Result
TGGAAGGGCTAATTCACTCCCAAAGAAGACAAGATATCCTTGATCTGTGGATCTACCACACACAAGGCTA
CTTCCCTGATTAGCAGAACTACACACCAGGGCCAGGGGTCAGATATCCACTGACCTTTGGATGGTGCTAC
AAGCTAGTACCAGTTGAGCCAGATAAGGTAGAAGAGGCCAATAAAGGAGAGAACACCAGCTTGTTACACC
CTGTGAGCCTGCATGGGATGGATGACCCGGAGAGAGAAGTGTTAGAGTGGAGGTTTGACAGCCGCCTAGC
ATTTCATCACGTGGCCCGAGAGCTGCATCCGGAGTACTTCAAGAACTGCTGATATCGAGCTTGCTACAAG
GGACTTTCCGCTGGGGACTTTCCAGGGAGGCGTGGCCTGGGCGGGACTGGGGAGTGGCGAGCCCTCAGAT
CCTGCATATAAGCAGCTGCTTTTTGCCTGTACTGGGTCTCTCTGGTTAGACCAGATCTGAGCCTGGGAGC
TCTCTGGCTAACTAGGGAACCCACTGCTTAAGCCTCAATAAAGCTTGCCTTGAGTGCTTCAAGTAGTGTG
TGCCCGTCTGTTGTGTGACTCTGGTAACTAGAGATCCCTCAGACCCTTTTAGTCAGTGTGGAAAATCTCT
AGCAGTGGCGCCCGAACAGGGACTTGAAAGCGAAAGGGAAACCAGAGGAGCTCTCTCGACGCAGGACTCG
GCTTGCTGAAGCGCGCACGGCAAGAGGCGAGGGGCGGCGACTGGTGAGTACGCCAAAAATTTTGACTAGC
GGAGGCTAGAAGGAGAGAGATGGGTGCGAGAGCGTCAGTATTAAGCGGGGGAGAATTAGATCGCGATGGG
AAAAAATTCGGTTAAGGCCAGGGGGAAAGAAAAAATATAAATTAAAACATATAGTATGGGCAAGCAGGGA
GCTAGAACGATTCGCAGTTAATCCTGGCCTGTTAGAAACATCAGAAGGCTGTAGACAAATACTGGGACAG
CTACAACCATCCCTTCAGACAGGATCAGAAGAACTTAGATCATTATATAATACAGTAGCAACCCTCTATT
GTGTGCATCAAAGGATAGAGATAAAAGACACCAAGGAAGCTTTAGACAAGATAGAGGAAGAGCAAAACAA
AAGTAAGACCACCGCACAGCAAGCGGCCGGCCGCTGATCTTCAGACCTGGAGGAGGAGATATGAGGGACA
ATTGGAGAAGTGAATTATATAAATATAAAGTAGTAAAAATTGAACCATTAGGAGTAGCACCCACCAAGGC
AAAGAGAAGAGTGGTGCAGAGAGAAAAAAGAGCAGTGGGAATAGGAGCTTTGTTCCTTGGGTTCTTGGGA
GCAGCAGGAAGCACTATGGGCGCAGCGTCAATGACGCTGACGGTACAGGCCAGACAATTATTGTCTGGTA
TAGTGCAGCAGCAGAACAATTTGCTGAGGGCTATTGAGGCGCAACAGCATCTGTTGCAACTCACAGTCTG
GGGCATCAAGCAGCTCCAGGCAAGAATCCTGGCTGTGGAAAGATACCTAAAGGATCAACAGCTCCTGGGG
ATTTGGGGTTGCTCTGGAAAACTCATTTGCACCACTGCTGTGCCTTGGAATGCTAGTTGGAGTAATAAAT
CTCTGGAACAGATTTGGAATCACACGACCTGGATGGAGTGGGACAGAGAAATTAACAATTACACAAGCTT
AATACACTCCTTAATTGAAGAATCGCAAAACCAGCAAGAAAAGAATGAACAAGAATTATTGGAATTAGAT
AAATGGGCAAGTTTGTGGAATTGGTTTAACATAACAAATTGGCTGTGGTATATAAAATTATTCATAATGA
TAGTAGGAGGCTTGGTAGGTTTAAGAATAGTTTTTGCTGTACTTTCTATAGTGAATAGAGTTAGGCAGGG
ATATTCACCATTATCGTTTCAGACCCACCTCCCAACCCCGAGGGGACCCGACAGGCCCGAAGGAATAGAA
GAAGAAGGTGGAGAGAGAGACAGAGACAGATCCATTCGATTAGTGAACGGATCTCGACGGTATCGCCTTT
AAAAGAAAAGGGGGGATTGGGGGGTACAGTGCAGGGGAAAGAATAGTAGACATAATAGCAACAGACATAC
AAACTAAAGAATTACAAAAACAAATTACAAAAATTCAAAATTTTCGGGTTTATTACAGGGACAGCAGAGA
TCCAGTTTATCGATGAGGCCCTTTCGTCTTCACTCGAGGTGCCCGTCAGTGGGCAGAGCGCACATCGCCC
ACAGTCCCCGAGAAGTTGGGGGGAGGGGTCGGCAATTGAACCGGTGCCTAGAGAAGGTGGCGCGGGGTAA
ACTGGGAAAGTGATGTCGTGTACTGGCTCCGCCTTTTTCCCGAGGGTGGGGGAGAACCGTATATAAGTGC
AGTAGTCGCCGTGAACGTTCTTTTTCGCAACGGGTTTGCCGCCAGAACACAGGTAAGTGCCGTGTGTGGT
TCCCGCGGGCCTGGCCTCTTTACGGGTTATGGCCCTTGCGTGCCTTGAATTACTTCCACCTGGCTGCAGT
ACGTGATTCTTGATCCCGAGCTTCGGGTTGGAAGTGGGTGGGAGAGTTCGAGGCCTTGCGCTTAAGGAGC
CCCTTCGCCTCGTGCTTGAGTTGAGGCCTGGCCTGGGCGCTGGGGCCGCCGCGTGCGAATCTGGTGGCAC
CTTCGCGCCTGTCTCGCTGCTTTCGATAAGTCTCTAGCCATTTAAAATTTTTGATGACCTGCTGCGACGC
TTTTTTTCTGGCAAGATAGTCTTGTAAATGCGGGCCAAGATCTGCACACTGGTATTTCGGTTTTTGGGGC
CGCGGGCGGCGACGGGGCCCGTGCGTCCCAGCGCACATGTTCGGCGAGGCGGGGCCTGCGAGCGCGGCCA
CCGAGAATCGGACGGGGGTAGTCTCAAGCTGGCCGGCCTGCTCTGGTGCCTGGCCTCGCGCCGCCGTGTA
TCGCCCCGCCCTGGGCGGCAAGGCTGGCCCGGTCGGCACCAGTTGCGTGAGCGGAAAGATGGCCGCTTCC
CGGCCCTGCTGCAGGGAGCTCAAAATGGAGGACGCGGCGCTCGGGAGAGCGGGCGGGTGAGTCACCCACA
CAAAGGAAAAGGGCCTTTCCGTCCTCAGCCGTCGCTTCATGTGACTCCACGGAGTACCGGGCGCCGTCCA
GGCACCTCGATTAGTTCTCGAGCTTTTGGAGTACGTCGTCTTTAGGTTGGGGGGAGGGGTTTTATGCGAT
GGAGTTTCCCCACACTGAGTGGGTGGAGACTGAAGTTAGGCCAGCTTGGCACTTGATGTAATTCTCCTTG
GAATTTGCCCTTTTTGAGTTTGGATCTTGGTTCATTCTCAAGCCTCAGACAGTGGTTCAAAGTTTTTTTC
TTCCATTTCAGGTGTCGTGAGGATCCGCCATCGGCCCGCCCGCCGCCATGAACTCGCTGGAACAAGCGGA
AGATCTCAAGGCTTTCGAAAGAAGACTTACTGAATATATTCATTGCTTGCAACCTGCCACTGGACGTTGG
AGAATGCTTCTTATAGTGGTGTCTGTCTGTACAGCTACTGGTGCCTGGAACTGGCTAATAGATCCTGAGA
CACAAAAGGTGTCCTTCTTCACGTCATTATGGAACCATCCGTTTTTCACTATTAGCTGTATAACTCTAAT
AGGCTTGTTCTTTGCTGGAATACACAAAAGAGTAGTCGCACCATCAATTATAGCTGCTCGATGTCGAACG
GTATTAGCAGAATACAATATGTCCTGTGATGATATGTTGGGTCCCCTGAAAGTGGCGTTACACACAGTTG
GGAGCTGCCCTGTGGGTCCTGGGAATGGTGGGCCGGGCGGGGGTGGCGGGGGAGGTAAGCCTATCCCTAA
CCCTCTCCTCGGTCTCGATTCTACGTGAGTTTAAACTTCGAAACGCGTGAATTCCTCGAGGGCGGCCGCT
CTAGAGTCGACGGGCCGCGGTAACAATTGTTAACTAACTTAAGCTAGCAACGGTTTCCCTCTAGCGGGAT
CAATTCCGCCCCCCCCCCCTAACGTTACTGGCCGAAGCCGCTTGGAATAAGGCCGGTGTGCGTTTGTCTA
TATGTTATTTTCCACCATATTGCCGTCTTTTGGCAATGTGAGGGCCCGGAAACCTGGCCCTGTCTTCTTG
ACGAGCATTCCTAGGGGTCTTTCCCCTCTCGCCAAAGGAATGCAAGGTCTGTTGAATGTCGTGAAGGAAG
CAGTTCCTCTGGAAGCTTCTTGAAGACAAACAACGTCTGTAGCGACCCTTTGCAGGCAGCGGAACCCCCC
ACCTGGCGACAGGTGCCTCTGCGGCCAAAAGCCACGTGTATAAGATACACCTGCAAAGGCGGCACAACCC
CAGTGCCACGTTGTGAGTTGGATAGTTGTGGAAAGAGTCAAATGGCTCTCCTCAAGCGTATTCAACAAGG
GGCTGAAGGATGCCCAGAAGGTACCCCATTGTATGGGATCTGATCTGGGGCCTCGGTGCACATGCTTTAC
ATGTGTTTAGTCGAGGTTAAAAAAACGTCTAGGCCCCCCGAACCACGGGGACGTGGTTTTCCTTTGAAAA
ACACGATAATACCATGACCGAGTACAAGCCCACGGTGCGCCTCGCCACCCGCGACGACGTCCCCAGGGCC
GTACGCACCCTCGCCGCCGCGTTCGCCGACTACCCCGCCACGCGCCACACCGTCGATCCGGACCGCCACA
TCGAGCGGGTCACCGAGCTGCAAGAACTCTTCCTCACGCGCGTCGGGCTCGACATCGGCAAGGTGTGGGT
CGCGGACGACGGCGCCGCGGTGGCGGTCTGGACCACGCCGGAGAGCGTCGAAGCGGGGGCGGTGTTCGCC
GAGATCGGCCCGCGCATGGCCGAGTTGAGCGGTTCCCGGCTGGCCGCGCAGCAACAGATGGAAGGCCTCC
TGGCGCCGCACCGGCCCAAGGAGCCCGCGTGGTTCCTGGCCACCGTCGGCGTCTCGCCCGACCACCAGGG
CAAGGGTCTGGGCAGCGCCGTCGTGCTCCCCGGAGTGGAGGCGGCCGAGCGCGCCGGGGTGCCCGCCTTC
CTGGAGACCTCCGCGCCCCGCAACCTCCCCTTCTACGAGCGGCTCGGCTTCACCGTCACCGCCGACGTCG
AGGTGCCCGAAGGACCGCGCACCTGGTGCATGACCCGCAAGCCCGGTGCCTGACCCGGGCGGGGCGCGTC
TGGAACAATCAACCTCTGGATTACAAAATTTGTGAAAGATTGACTGGTATTCTTAACTATGTTGCTCCTT
TTACGCTATGTGGATACGCTGCTTTAATGCCTTTGTATCATGCTATTGCTTCCCGTATGGCTTTCATTTT
CTCCTCCTTGTATAAATCCTGGTTGCTGTCTCTTTATGAGGAGTTGTGGCCCGTTGTCAGGCAACGTGGC
GTGGTGTGCACTGTGTTTGCTGACGCAACCCCCACTGGTTGGGGCATTGCCACCACCTGTCAGCTCCTTT
CCGGGACTTTCGCTTTCCCCCTCCCTATTGCCACGGCGGAACTCATCGCCGCCTGCCTTGCCCGCTGCTG
GACAGGGGCTCGGCTGTTGGGCACTGACAATTCCGTGGTGTTGTCGGGGAAGCTGACGTCCTTTCCATGG
CTGCTCGCCTGTGTTGCCACCTGGATTCTGCGCGGGACGTCCTTCTGCTACGTCCCTTCGGCCCTCAATC
CAGCGGACCTTCCTTCCCGCGGCCTGCTGCCGGCTCTGCGGCCTCTTCCGCGTCTTCGCCTTCGCCCTCA
GACGAGTCGGATCTCCCTTTGGGCCGCCTCCCCGCCTGGAATTAATTCTGCAGTCGAGACCTAGAAAAAC
ATGGAGCAATCACAAGTAGCAATACAGCAGCTACCAATGCTGATTGTGCCTGGCTAGAAGCACAAGAGGA
GGAGGAGGTGGGTTTTCCAGTCACACCTCAGGTACCTTTAAGACCAATGACTTACAAGGCAGCTGTAGAT
CTTAGCCACTTTTTAAAAGAAAAGAGGGGACTGGAAGGGCTAATTCACTCCCAACGAAGACAAGATATCC
TTGATCTGTGGATCTACCACACACAAGGCTACTTCCCTGATTAGCAGAACTACACACCAGGGCCAGGGGT
CAGATATCCACTGACCTTTGGATGGTGCTACAAGCTAGTACCAGTTGAGCCAGATAAGGTAGAAGAGGCC
AATAAAGGAGAGAACACCAGCTTGTTACACCCTGTGAGCCTGCATGGGATGGATGACCCGGAGAGAGAAG
TGTTAGAGTGGAGGTTTGACAGCCGCCTAGCATTTCATCACGTGGCCCGAGAGCTGCATCCGGAGTACTT
CAAGAACTGCTGATATCGAGCTTGCTACAAGGGACTTTCCGCTGGGGACTTTCCAGGGAGGCGTGGCCTG
GGCGGGACTGGGGAGTGGCGAGCCCTCAGATCCTGCATATAAGCAGCTGCTTTTTGCCTGTACTGGGTCT
CTCTGGTTAGACCAGATCTGAGCCTGGGAGCTCTCTGGCTAACTAGGGAACCCACTGCTTAAGCCTCAAT
AAAGCTTGCCTTGAGTGCTTCAAGTAGTGTGTGCCCGTCTGTTGTGTGACTCTGGTAACTAGAGATCCCT
CAGACCCTTTTAGTCAGTGTGGAAAATCTCTAGCAGTAGTAGTTCATGTCATCTTATTATTCAGTATTTA
TAACTTGCAAAGAAATGAATATCAGAGAGTGAGAGGCCTTGACATTGCTAGCGTTTACCGTCGACCTCTA
GCTAGAGCTTGGCGTAATCATGGTCATAGCTGTTTCCTGTGTGAAATTGTTATCCGCTCACAATTCCACA
CAACATACGAGCCGGAAGCATAAAGTGTAAAGCCTGGGGTGCCTAATGAGTGAGCTAACTCACATTAATT
GCGTTGCGCTCACTGCCCGCTTTCCAGTCGGGAAACCTGTCGTGCCAGCTGCATTAATGAATCGGCCAAC
GCGCGGGGAGAGGCGGTTTGCGTATTGGGCGCTCTTCCGCTTCCTCGCTCACTGACTCGCTGCGCTCGGT
CGTTCGGCTGCGGCGAGCGGTATCAGCTCACTCAAAGGCGGTAATACGGTTATCCACAGAATCAGGGGAT
AACGCAGGAAAGAACATGTGAGCAAAAGGCCAGCAAAAGGCCAGGAACCGTAAAAAGGCCGCGTTGCTGG
CGTTTTTCCATAGGCTCCGCCCCCCTGACGAGCATCACAAAAATCGACGCTCAAGTCAGAGGTGGCGAAA
CCCGACAGGACTATAAAGATACCAGGCGTTTCCCCCTGGAAGCTCCCTCGTGCGCTCTCCTGTTCCGACC
CTGCCGCTTACCGGATACCTGTCCGCCTTTCTCCCTTCGGGAAGCGTGGCGCTTTCTCATAGCTCACGCT
GTAGGTATCTCAGTTCGGTGTAGGTCGTTCGCTCCAAGCTGGGCTGTGTGCACGAACCCCCCGTTCAGCC
CGACCGCTGCGCCTTATCCGGTAACTATCGTCTTGAGTCCAACCCGGTAAGACACGACTTATCGCCACTG
GCAGCAGCCACTGGTAACAGGATTAGCAGAGCGAGGTATGTAGGCGGTGCTACAGAGTTCTTGAAGTGGT
GGCCTAACTACGGCTACACTAGAAGAACAGTATTTGGTATCTGCGCTCTGCTGAAGCCAGTTACCTTCGG
AAAAAGAGTTGGTAGCTCTTGATCCGGCAAACAAACCACCGCTGGTAGCGGTGGTTTTTTTGTTTGCAAG
CAGCAGATTACGCGCAGAAAAAAAGGATCTCAAGAAGATCCTTTGATCTTTTCTACGGGGTCTGACGCTC
AGTGGAACGAAAACTCACGTTAAGGGATTTTGGTCATGAGATTATCAAAAAGGATCTTCACCTAGATCCT
TTTAAATTAAAAATGAAGTTTTAAATCAATCTAAAGTATATATGAGTAAACTTGGTCTGACAGTTACCAA
TGCTTAATCAGTGAGGCACCTATCTCAGCGATCTGTCTATTTCGTTCATCCATAGTTGCCTGACTCCCCG
TCGTGTAGATAACTACGATACGGGAGGGCTTACCATCTGGCCCCAGTGCTGCAATGATACCGCGAGACCC
ACGCTCACCGGCTCCAGATTTATCAGCAATAAACCAGCCAGCCGGAAGGGCCGAGCGCAGAAGTGGTCCT
GCAACTTTATCCGCCTCCATCCAGTCTATTAATTGTTGCCGGGAAGCTAGAGTAAGTAGTTCGCCAGTTA
ATAGTTTGCGCAACGTTGTTGCCATTGCTACAGGCATCGTGGTGTCACGCTCGTCGTTTGGTATGGCTTC
ATTCAGCTCCGGTTCCCAACGATCAAGGCGAGTTACATGATCCCCCATGTTGTGCAAAAAAGCGGTTAGC
TCCTTCGGTCCTCCGATCGTTGTCAGAAGTAAGTTGGCCGCAGTGTTATCACTCATGGTTATGGCAGCAC
TGCATAATTCTCTTACTGTCATGCCATCCGTAAGATGCTTTTCTGTGACTGGTGAGTACTCAACCAAGTC
ATTCTGAGAATAGTGTATGCGGCGACCGAGTTGCTCTTGCCCGGCGTCAATACGGGATAATACCGCGCCA
CATAGCAGAACTTTAAAAGTGCTCATCATTGGAAAACGTTCTTCGGGGCGAAAACTCTCAAGGATCTTAC
CGCTGTTGAGATCCAGTTCGATGTAACCCACTCGTGCACCCAACTGATCTTCAGCATCTTTTACTTTCAC
CAGCGTTTCTGGGTGAGCAAAAACAGGAAGGCAAAATGCCGCAAAAAAGGGAATAAGGGCGACACGGAAA
TGTTGAATACTCATACTCTTCCTTTTTCAATATTATTGAAGCATTTATCAGGGTTATTGTCTCATGAGCG
GATACATATTTGAATGTATTTAGAAAAATAAACAAATAGGGGTTCCGCGCACATTTCCCCGAAAAGTGCC
ACCTGACGTCGACGGATCGGGAGATCAACTTGTTTATTGCAGCTTATAATGGTTACAAATAAAGCAATAG
CATCACAAATTTCACAAATAAAGCATTTTTTTCACTGCATTCTAGTTGTGGTTTGTCCAAACTCATCAAT
GTATCTTATCATGTCTGGATCAACTGGATAACTCAAGCTAACCAAAATCATCCCAAACTTCCCACCCCAT
ACCCTATTACCACTGCCAATTACCTGTGGTTTCATTTACTCTAAACCTGTGATTCCTCTGAATTATTTTC
ATTTTAAAGAAATTGTATTTGTTAAATATGTACTACAAACTTAGTAGT
